Addgene plasmid #210807: pBoBi-hALDOA D34S
Purpose: To reduce the catalytic constant (kcat) for conversion of FBP to dihydroxyacetone phosphate (DHAP) and glyceraldehyde-3-phosphate (G3P)
Depositing lab: Sheng-cai Lin. Depositing organization: Xiamen University. Publication: Fructose-1,6-bisphosphate and aldolase mediate glucose sensing by AMPK. Zhang CS, Hawley SA, Zong Y, Li M, Wang Z, Gray A, Ma T, Cui J, Feng JW, Zhu M, Wu YQ, Li TY, Ye Z, Lin SY, Yin H, Piao HL, Hardie DG, Lin SC. Nature. 2017 Aug 3;548(7665):112-116. doi: 10.1038/nature23275. Epub 2017 Jul 19. PubMed 28723898.
Backbone
  Vector backbone: pBoBi
  Backbone size w/o insert (bp): 8300
  Vector type: Lentiviral
Growth in bacteria
  Bacterial resistance: Ampicillin, 100 μg/mL
  Growth temperature: 37°C
  Growth strain: NEB Stable
  Copy number: High Copy
Gene/Insert
  Gene/Insert name: ALDOA
  Species: H. sapiens (human)
  Insert size (bp): 1095
  Mutation: residues 34 of ALDOA mutated to serine
  Entrez Gene: ALDOA (a.k.a. ALDA, GSD12, HEL-S-87p)
  Promoter: CMV
  Tag / fusion protein: HA (N terminal on insert)
  Cloning method: Ligation Independent Cloning
Terms and licenses: Academic/Nonprofit Terms; Industry Terms: Not Available to Industry
How to cite: pBoBi-hALDOA D34S was a gift from Sheng-cai Lin (Addgene plasmid # 210807 ; http://n2t.net/addgene:210807 ; RRID:Addgene_210807)
