[The description below was written by a language model from this plasmid's Addgene catalogue record and pLannotate feature annotations shown in this document.]
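Description:
pBoBi-hALDOA D34S is an HIV-1-based lentiviral transfer plasmid, built on the pBoBi backbone, for expressing a point mutant of human fructose-bisphosphate aldolase A (ALDOA) in mammalian cells. It is maintained in E. coli through a high-copy ColE1/pUC-type origin with ampicillin resistance (AmpR), and it also carries an f1 phage origin. Outside the viral region, an SV40 promoter/EM7 promoter arrangement drives a bleomycin/Zeocin resistance gene (BleoR) followed by an SV40 poly(A) signal. Because this cassette lies downstream of the 3' LTR, it would not be carried into the packaged viral genome.

Genomic RNA is produced from a hybrid CMV enhancer/promoter fused to a truncated 5' LTR, a layout that makes transcription of the vector Tat-independent. The usual cis-acting elements follow: the Ψ packaging signal with a gag fragment, the Rev response element for nuclear export of unspliced RNA, and the cPPT/CTS. An internal CMV enhancer/promoter then drives the roughly 1.1 kb ALDOA coding sequence. The catalogue entry records an N-terminal HA tag, although the tag is not separately annotated in the feature table. Downstream of the insert are a chimeric intron, a WPRE that enhances transcript expression, the 3' LTR region and a bGH poly(A) signal.

The insert carries a substitution of residue 34 to serine (D34S). According to the record, this change lowers the catalytic constant for cleavage of fructose-1,6-bisphosphate into dihydroxyacetone phosphate and glyceraldehyde-3-phosphate. The associated work concerns aldolase and fructose-1,6-bisphosphate in glucose sensing by AMPK, so the construct serves to deliver a catalytically impaired aldolase in that context.
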