Features (pLannotate 1.2.2; 33 found; start..end, strand, type, name):
      1..380     +  enhancer       CMV enhancer: human cytomegalovirus immediate early enhancer
    381..580     +  promoter       CMV promoter: human cytomegalovirus (CMV) immediate early promoter
    598..778     +  LTR            5' LTR (truncated): truncated 5' long terminal repeat (LTR) from HIV-1
    825..950     +  misc_feature   HIV-1 Ψ: packaging signal of human immunodeficiency virus type 1
    934..1297    +  CDS            HIV-1 gag (fragment): gag protein from human immunodeficiency virus 1; gag
   1443..1676    +  misc_feature   RRE: The Rev response element (RRE) of HIV-1 allows for Rev-dependent mRNA export from the nucleus to the cytoplasm.
   2053..2153    +  CDS            Rev (fragment): human immunodeficiency virus 1 (HIV-1) Rev protein; rev; enhances nuclear export of unspliced and incompletely spliced viral mRNAs
   2157..2273    +  misc_feature   cPPT/CTS: central polypurine tract and central termination sequence of HIV-1
   2296..2599    +  enhancer       CMV enhancer: human cytomegalovirus immediate early enhancer
   2600..2803    +  promoter       CMV promoter: human cytomegalovirus (CMV) immediate early promoter
   3013..4104    +  CDS            ALDOA: ALDOA_HUMAN - Also known as ALDA. Experimental evidence at protein level: Swiss-Prot protein existence level 1. Plays a key role in glycolysis and gluconeogenesis. In addition, may also function as scaffolding protein (By similarity). From Homo sapiens (Human).
   4194..4423    +  intron         chimeric intron: chimera between introns from adenovirus and immunoglobulin heavy chain genes
   4487..4597    +  CDS            nef (fragment): NEF_HV1Z2 - Experimental evidence at protein level: Swiss-Prot protein existence level 1. Extracellular Nef protein targets CD4(+) T-lymphocytes for apoptosis by interacting with CXCR4 surface receptors. From Human immunodeficiency virus type 1 group M subtype D (isolate Z2/CDC-Z34) (HIV-1).
   4600..5188    +  misc_feature   WPRE: woodchuck hepatitis virus posttranscriptional regulatory element
   5205..5273    +  CDS            nef (fragment): NEF_HV1Z2 - Experimental evidence at protein level: Swiss-Prot protein existence level 1. Extracellular Nef protein targets CD4(+) T-lymphocytes for apoptosis by interacting with CXCR4 surface receptors. From Human immunodeficiency virus type 1 group M subtype D (isolate Z2/CDC-Z34) (HIV-1).
   5275..5587    +  LTR            5' LTR (fragment): 5' long terminal repeat (LTR) from HIV-1
   5595..5775    +  LTR            5' LTR (truncated): truncated 5' long terminal repeat (LTR) from HIV-1
   5807..6031    +  polyA_signal   bGH poly(A) signal: bovine growth hormone polyadenylation signal
   6035..6056    +  promoter       SV40 promoter (fragment): SV40 enhancer and early promoter
   6077..6505    +  rep_origin     f1 ori (sequence partly withheld): f1 bacteriophage origin of replication; arrow indicates direction of (+) strand synthesis
   6519..6848    +  promoter       SV40 promoter: SV40 enhancer and early promoter
   6896..6943    +  promoter       EM7 promoter: synthetic bacterial promoter&nbsp
   6962..7336    +  CDS            BleoR: antibiotic-binding protein; Sh ble from Streptoalloteichus hindustanus; confers resistance to bleomycin, phleomycin, and Zeocin™
   7346..7471    +  CDS            ble (fragment): BLE_KLEPN - Experimental evidence at protein level: Swiss-Prot protein existence level 1. Binding protein with a strong affinity to the bleomycin family of antibiotics. Binds to CL990; an antimitotic-antibiotic compound. From Klebsiella pneumoniae.
   7466..7587    +  polyA_signal   SV40 poly(A) signal: SV40 polyadenylation signal
   7660..7676    -  protein_bind   lac operator: The lac repressor binds to the lac operator to inhibit transcription in E. coli. This inhibition can be relieved by adding lactose or isopropyl-β-D-thiogalactopyranoside (IPTG). lac repressor encoded by lacI
   7684..7714    -  promoter       lac promoter: promoter for the E. coli lac operon
   7729..7750    -  protein_bind   CAP binding site: CAP binding activates transcription in the presence of cAMP. E. coli catabolite activator protein
   7763..7855    -  CDS            lacI (fragment): lac repressor; lacI; The lac repressor binds to the lac operator to inhibit transcription in E. coli. This inhibition can be relieved by adding lactose or isopropyl-β-D-thiogalactopyranoside (IPTG).
   8038..8626    -  rep_origin     ori: high-copy-number ColE1/pMB1/pBR322/pUC origin of replication
   8797..9657    -  CDS            AmpR: β-lactamase; bla; confers resistance to ampicillin, carbenicillin, and related antibiotics
   9658..9762    -  promoter       AmpR promoter: bla
   9821..9873    -  misc_feature   bom (fragment): basis of mobility region from pBR322
>Addgene plasmid #210807 | pBoBi-hALDOA D34S | addgene full sequence | sequence record 417846 | Addgene NGS Result
GACATTGATTATTGACTAGTTATTAATAGTAATCAATTACGGGGTCATTAGTTCATAGCCCATATATGGA
GTTCCGCGTTACATAACTTACGGTAAATGGCCCGCCTGGCTGACCGCCCAACGACCCCCGCCCATTGACG
TCAATAATGACGTATGTTCCCATAGTAACGCCAATAGGGACTTTCCATTGACGTCAATGGGTGGAGTATT
TACGGTAAACTGCCCACTTGGCAGTACATCAAGTGTATCATATGCCAAGTACGCCCCCTATTGACGTCAA
TGACGGTAAATGGCCCGCCTGGCATTATGCCCAGTACATGACCTTATGGGACTTTCCTACTTGGCAGTAC
ATCTACGTATTAGTCATCGCTATTACCATGGTGATGCGGTTTTGGCAGTACATCAATGGGCGTGGATAGC
GGTTTGACTCACGGGGATTTCCAAGTCTCCACCCCATTGACGTCAATGGGAGTTTGTTTTGGCACCAAAA
TCAACGGGACTTTCCAAAATGTCGTAACAACTCCGCCCCATTGACGCAAATGGGCGGTAGGCGTGTACGG
TGGGAGGTCTATATAAGCAGCGCGTTTTGCCTGTACTGGGTCTCTCTGGTTAGACCAGATCTGAGCCTGG
GAGCTCTCTGGCTAACTAGGGAACCCACTGCTTAAGCCTCAATAAAGCTTGCCTTGAGTGCTTCAAGTAG
TGTGTGCCCGTCTGTTGTGTGACTCTGGTAACTAGAGATCCCTCAGACCCTTTTAGTCAGTGTGGAAAAT
CTCTAGCAGTGGCGCCCGAACAGGGACTTGAAAGCGAAAGGGAAACCAGAGGAGCTCTCTCGACGCAGGA
CTCGGCTTGCTGAAGCGCGCACGGCAAGAGGCGAGGGGCGGCGACTGGTGAGTACGCCAAAAATTTTGAC
TAGCGGAGGCTAGAAGGAGAGAGATGGGTGCGAGAGCGTCAGTATTAAGCGGGGGAGAATTAGATCGCGA
TGGGAAAAAATTCGGTTAAGGCCAGGGGGAAAGAAAAAATATAAATTAAAACATATAGTATGGGCAAGCA
GGGAGCTAGAACGATTCGCAGTTAATCCTGGCCTGTTAGAAACATCAGAAGGCTGTAGACAAATACTGGG
ACAGCTACAACCATCCCTTCAGACAGGATCAGAAGAACTTAGATCATTATATAATACAGTAGCAACCCTC
TATTGTGTGCATCAAAGGATAGAGATAAAAGACACCAAGGAAGCTTTAGACAAGATAGAGGAAGAGCAAA
ACAAAAGTAAGACCACCGCACAGCAAGCGGCCGCTGATCTTCAGACCTGGAGGAGGAGATATGAGGGACA
ATTGGAGAAGTGAATTATATAAATATAAAGTAGTAAAAATTGAACCATTAGGAGTAGCACCCACCAAGGC
AAAGAGAAGAGTGGTGCAGAGAGAAAAAAGAGCAGTGGGAATAGGAGCTTTGTTCCTTGGGTTCTTGGGA
GCAGCAGGAAGCACTATGGGCGCAGCGTCAATGACGCTGACGGTACAGGCCAGACAATTATTGTCTGGTA
TAGTGCAGCAGCAGAACAATTTGCTGAGGGCTATTGAGGCGCAACAGCATCTGTTGCAACTCACAGTCTG
GGGCATCAAGCAGCTCCAGGCAAGAATCCTGGCTGTGGAAAGATACCTAAAGGATCAACAGCTCCTGGGG
ATTTGGGGTTGCTCTGGAAAACTCATTTGCACCACTGCTGTGCCTTGGAATGCTAGTTGGAGTAATAAAT
CTCTGGAACAGATTTGGAATCACACGACCTGGATGGAGTGGGACAGAGAAATTAACAATTACACAAGCTT
AATACACTCCTTAATTGAAGAATCGCAAAACCAGCAAGAAAAGAATGAACAAGAATTATTGGAATTAGAT
AAATGGGCAAGTTTGTGGAATTGGTTTAACATAACAAATTGGCTGTGGTATATAAAATTATTCATAATGA
TAGTAGGAGGCTTGGTAGGTTTAAGAATAGTTTTTGCTGTACTTTCTATAGTGAATAGAGTTAGGCAGGG
ATATTCACCATTATCGTTTCAGACCCACCTCCCAACCCCGAGGGGACCCGACAGGCCCGAAGGAATAGAA
GAAGAAGGTGGAGAGAGAGACAGAGACAGATCCATTCGATTAGTGAACGGATCAACTTTTAAAAGAAAAG
GGGGGATTGGGGGGTACAGTGCAGGGGAAAGAATAGTAGACATAATAGCAACAGACATACAAACTAAAGA
ATTACAAAAACAAATTACAAAATTCAAAATTTTATCGATAAGCTTGGGAGTTCCGCGTTACATAACTTAC
GGTAAATGGCCCGCCTGGCTGACCGCCCAACGACCCCCGCCCATTGACGTCAATAATGACGTATGTTCCC
ATAGTAACGCCAATAGGGACTTTCCATTGACGTCAATGGGTGGAGTATTTACGGTAAACTGCCCACTTGG
CAGTACATCAAGTGTATCATATGCCAAGTACGCCCCCTATTGACGTCAATGACGGTAAATGGCCCGCCTG
GCATTATGCCCAGTACATGACCTTATGGGACTTTCCTACTTGGCAGTACATCTACGTATTAGTCATCGCT
ATTACCATGGTGATGCGGTTTTGGCAGTACATCAATGGGCGTGGATAGCGGTTTGACTCACGGGGATTTC
CAAGTCTCCACCCCATTGACGTCAATGGGAGTTTGTTTTGGCACCAAAATCAACGGGACTTTCCAAAATG
TCGTAACAACTCCGCCCCATTGACGCAAATGGGCGGTAGGCGTGTACGGTGGGAGGTCTATATAAGCAGA
GCTCGTTTAGTGAACCGTCAGATCGCCTGGAGACGCCATCCACGCTGTTTTGACCTCCATAGAAGACACC
GACTGAGCTCCTTAAGGTTAACGCCACCATGTACCCTTATGACGTACCTGACTATGCTGGCGCCTACCCT
TATGACGTACCTGACTATGCTGGATACCCTTATGACGTACCTGACTATGCTGGATCTAGAGAATTCGGAT
CCATGCCCTACCAATATCCAGCACTGACCCCGGAGCAGAAGAAGGAGCTGTCTGACATCGCTCACCGCAT
CGTGGCACCTGGCAAGGGCATCCTGGCTGCAAGTGAGTCCACTGGGAGCATTGCCAAGCGGCTGCAGTCC
ATTGGCACCGAGAACACCGAGGAGAACCGGCGCTTCTACCGCCAGCTGCTGCTGACAGCTGACGACCGCG
TGAACCCCTGCATTGGGGGTGTCATCCTCTTCCATGAGACACTCTACCAGAAGGCGGATGATGGGCGTCC
CTTCCCCCAAGTTATCAAATCCAAGGGCGGTGTTGTGGGCATCAAGGTAGACAAGGGCGTGGTCCCCCTG
GCAGGGACAAATGGCGAGACTACCACCCAAGGGTTGGATGGGCTGTCTGAGCGCTGTGCCCAGTACAAGA
AGGACGGAGCTGACTTCGCCAAGTGGCGTTGTGTGCTGAAGATTGGGGAACACACCCCCTCAGCCCTCGC
CATCATGGAAAATGCCAATGTTCTGGCCCGTTATGCCAGTATCTGCCAGCAGAATGGCATTGTGCCCATC
GTGGAGCCTGAGATCCTCCCTGATGGGGACCATGACTTGAAGCGCTGCCAGTATGTGACCGAGAAGGTGC
TGGCTGCTGTCTACAAGGCTCTGAGTGACCACCACATCTACCTGGAAGGCACCTTGCTGAAGCCCAACAT
GGTCACCCCAGGCCATGCTTGCACTCAGAAGTTTTCTCATGAGGAGATTGCCATGGCGACCGTCACAGCG
CTGCGCCGCACAGTGCCCCCCGCTGTCACTGGGATCACCTTCCTGTCTGGAGGCCAGAGTGAGGAGGAGG
CGTCCATCAACCTCAATGCCATTAACAAGTGCCCCCTGCTGAAGCCCTGGGCCCTGACCTTCTCCTACGG
CCGAGCCCTGCAGGCCTCTGCCCTGAAGGCCTGGGGCGGGAAGAAGGAGAACCTGAAGGCTGCGCAGGAG
GAGTATGTCAAGCGAGCCCTGGCCAACAGCCTTGCCTGTCAAGGAAAGTACACTCCGAGCGGTCAGGCTG
GGGCTGCTGCCAGCGAGTCCCTCTTCGTCTCTAACCACGCCTATTAACTCGAGCCATGGAAGCTTGATAT
CTAACTGACTGAACCGGTGGTACCGAGGAATTAATTCGCTGTCTGCGAGGGCCAGCTGTTGGGGTGAGTA
CTCCCTCTCAAAAGCGGGCATGACTTCTGCGCTAAGATTGTCAGTTTCCAAAAACGAGGAGGATTTGATA
TTCACCTGGCCCGCGGTGATGCCTTTGAGGGTGGCCGCGTCCATCTGGTCAGAAAAGACAATCTTTTTGT
TGTCAAGCTTGAGGTGTGGCAGGCTTGAGATCTGGCCATACACTTGAGTGACAATGACATCCACTTTGCC
TTTCTCTCCACAGGTGTCCACTCCCAGGTCCAACTGCAGGTCGAGCATGCATCTAGGGCGGCCAATTCCG
CCGATCCTGGAAAAACATGGAGCAATCACAAGTAGCAATACAGCAGCTACCAATGCTGATTGTGCCTGGC
TAGAAGCACAAGAGGAGGAGGAGGTGGGTTTTCCAGTCACACCTCAGACAATCAACCTCTGGATTACAAA
ATTTGTGAAAGATTGACTGGTATTCTTAACTATGTTGCTCCTTTTACGCTATGTGGATACGCTGCTTTAA
TGCCTTTGTATCATGCTATTGCTTCCCGTATGGCTTTCATTTTCTCCTCCTTGTATAAATCCTGGTTGCT
GTCTCTTTATGAGGAGTTGTGGCCCGTTGTCAGGCAACGTGGCGTGGTGTGCACTGTGTTTGCTGACGCA
ACCCCCACTGGTTGGGGCATTGCCACCACCTGTCAGCTCCTTTCCGGGACTTTCGCTTTCCCCCTCCCTA
TTGCCACGGCGGAACTCATCGCCGCCTGCCTTGCCCGCTGCTGGACAGGGGCTCGGCTGTTGGGCACTGA
CAATTCCGTGGTGTTGTCGGGGAAGCTGACGTCCTTTCCATGGCTGCTCGCCTGTGTTGCCACCTGGATT
CTGCGCGGGACGTCCTTCTGCTACGTCCCTTCGGCCCTCAATCCAGCGGACCTTCCTTCCCGCGGCCTGC
TGCCGGCTCTGCGGCCTCTTCCGCGTCTTCGCCTTCGCCCTCAGACGAGTCGGATCTCCCTTTGGGCCGC
CTCCCCGCCTGGAATTCGAGCTCGGTACCTTTAAGACCAATGACTTACAAGGCAGCTGTAGATCTTAGCC
ACTTTTTAAAAGAAAAGGGGGGACTGGAAGGGCTAATTCACTCCCAACGAAGACAAGATATCCTTGATCT
GTGGATCTACCACACACAAGGCTACTTCCCTGATTGGCAGAACTACACACCAGGGCCAGGGATCAGATAT
CCACTGACCTTTGGATGGTGCTACAAGCTAGTACCAGTTGAGCAAGAGAAGGTAGAAGAAGCCAATGAAG
GAGAGAACACCCGCTTGTTACACCCTGTGAGCCTGCATGGGATGGATGACCCGGAGAGAGAAGTATTAGA
GTGGAGGTTTGACAGCCGCCTAGCATTTCATCACATGGCCCGAGAGCTGCATCCGGACTGTACTGGGTCT
CTCTGGTTAGACCAGATCTGAGCCTGGGAGCTCTCTGGCTAACTAGGGAACCCACTGCTTAAGCCTCAAT
AAAGCTTGCCTTGAGTGCTTCAAGTAGTGTGTGCCCGTCTGTTGTGTGACTCTGGTAACTAGAGATCCCT
CAGACCCTTTTAGTCAGTGTGGAAAATCTCTAGCAGGGCCGCTTTAAACCCGCTGATCAGCCTCGACTGT
GCCTTCTAGTTGCCAGCCATCTGTTGTTTGCCCCTCCCCCGTGCCTTCCTTGACCCTGGAAGGTGCCACT
CCCACTGTCCTTTCCTAATAAAATGAGGAAATTGCATCGCATTGTCTGAGTAGGTGTCATTCTATTCTGG
GGGGTGGGGTGGGGCAGGACAGCAAGGGGGAGGATTGGGAAGACAATAGCAGGCATGCTGGGGATGCGGT
GGGCTCTATGGCTTCTGAGGCGGAAAGAACCAGCTGGGGCTCTAGGGGGTATCCCC
[124 nt withheld, positions 6077-6200]
C
[91 nt withheld, positions 6202-6292]
A
[49 nt withheld, positions 6294-6342]
CCTTTGACGTTGGAGTCCACGTTCTTT
[37 nt withheld, positions 6370-6406]
ACCCTATCTCGGTCTATTCTTTTGATTTATAAGGGATTTTGCCGATTTCGGCCTATTGGTTAAAAAATGA
GCTGATTTAACAAAAATTTAACGCGAATTAATTCTGTGGAATGTGTGTCAGTTAGGGTGTGGAAAGTCCC
CAGGCTCCCCAGCAGGCAGAAGTATGCAAAGCATGCATCTCAATTAGTCAGCAACCAGGTGTGGAAAGTC
CCCAGGCTCCCCAGCAGGCAGAAGTATGCAAAGCATGCATCTCAATTAGTCAGCAACCATAGTCCCGCCC
CTAACTCCGCCCATCCCGCCCCTAACTCCGCCCAGTTCCGCCCATTCTCCGCCCCATGGCTGACTAATTT
TTTTTATTTATGCAGAGGCCGAGGCCGCCTCTGCCTCTGAGCTATTCCAGAAGTAGTGAGGAGGCTTTTT
TGGAGGCCTAGGCTTTTGCAAAAAGCTCCCGGGAGCTTGTATATCCATTTTCGGATCTGATCAGCACGTG
TTGACAATTAATCATCGGCATAGTATATCGGCATAGTATAATACGACAAGGTGAGGAACTAAACCATGGC
CAAGTTGACCAGTGCCGTTCCGGTGCTCACCGCGCGCGACGTCGCCGGAGCGGTCGAGTTCTGGACCGAC
CGGCTCGGGTTCTCCCGGGACTTCGTGGAGGACGACTTCGCCGGTGTGGTCCGGGACGACGTGACCCTGT
TCATCAGCGCGGTCCAGGACCAGGTGGTGCCGGACAACACCCTGGCCTGGGTGTGGGTGCGCGGCCTGGA
CGAGCTGTACGCCGAGTGGTCGGAGGTCGTGTCCACGAACTTCCGGGACGCCTCCGGGCCGGCCATGACC
GAGATCGGCGAGCAGCCGTGGGGGCGGGAGTTCGCCCTGCGCGACCCGGCCGGCAACTGCGTGCACTTCG
TGGCCGAGGAGCAGGACTGACACGTGCTACGAGATTTCGATTCCACCGCCGCCTTCTATGAAAGGTTGGG
CTTCGGAATCGTTTTCCGGGACGCCGGCTGGATGATCCTCCAGCGCGGGGATCTCATGCTGGAGTTCTTC
GCCCACCCCAACTTGTTTATTGCAGCTTATAATGGTTACAAATAAAGCAATAGCATCACAAATTTCACAA
ATAAAGCATTTTTTTCACTGCATTCTAGTTGTGGTTTGTCCAAACTCATCAATGTATCTTATCATGTCTG
TATACCGTCGACCTCTAGCTAGAGCTTGGCGTAATCATGGTCATAGCTGTTTCCTGTGTGAAATTGTTAT
CCGCTCACAATTCCACACAACATACGAGCCGGAAGCATAAAGTGTAAAGCCTGGGGTGCCTAATGAGTGA
GCTAACTCACATTAATTGCGTTGCGCTCACTGCCCGCTTTCCAGTCGGGAAACCTGTCGTGCCAGCTGCA
TTAATGAATCGGCCAACGCGCGGGGAGAGGCGGTTTGCGTATTGGGCGCTCTTCCGCTTCCTCGCTCACT
GACTCGCTGCGCTCGGTCGTTCGGCTGCGGCGAGCGGTATCAGCTCACTCAAAGGCGGTAATACGGTTAT
CCACAGAATCAGGGGATAACGCAGGAAAGAACATGTGAGCAAAAGGCCAGCAAAAGGCCAGGAACCGTAA
AAAGGCCGCGTTGCTGGCGTTTTTCCATAGGCTCCGCCCCCCTGACGAGCATCACAAAAATCGACGCTCA
AGTCAGAGGTGGCGAAACCCGACAGGACTATAAAGATACCAGGCGTTTCCCCCTGGAAGCTCCCTCGTGC
GCTCTCCTGTTCCGACCCTGCCGCTTACCGGATACCTGTCCGCCTTTCTCCCTTCGGGAAGCGTGGCGCT
TTCTCATAGCTCACGCTGTAGGTATCTCAGTTCGGTGTAGGTCGTTCGCTCCAAGCTGGGCTGTGTGCAC
GAACCCCCCGTTCAGCCCGACCGCTGCGCCTTATCCGGTAACTATCGTCTTGAGTCCAACCCGGTAAGAC
ACGACTTATCGCCACTGGCAGCAGCCACTGGTAACAGGATTAGCAGAGCGAGGTATGTAGGCGGTGCTAC
AGAGTTCTTGAAGTGGTGGCCTAACTACGGCTACACTAGAAGAACAGTATTTGGTATCTGCGCTCTGCTG
AAGCCAGTTACCTTCGGAAAAAGAGTTGGTAGCTCTTGATCCGGCAAACAAACCACCGCTGGTAGCGGTG
GTTTTTTTGTTTGCAAGCAGCAGATTACGCGCAGAAAAAAAGGATCTCAAGAAGATCCTTTGATCTTTTC
TACGGGGTCTGACGCTCAGTGGAACGAAAACTCACGTTAAGGGATTTTGGTCATGAGATTATCAAAAAGG
ATCTTCACCTAGATCCTTTTAAATTAAAAATGAAGTTTTAAATCAATCTAAAGTATATATGAGTAAACTT
GGTCTGACAGTTACCAATGCTTAATCAGTGAGGCACCTATCTCAGCGATCTGTCTATTTCGTTCATCCAT
AGTTGCCTGACTCCCCGTCGTGTAGATAACTACGATACGGGAGGGCTTACCATCTGGCCCCAGTGCTGCA
ATGATACCGCGAGACCCACGCTCACCGGCTCCAGATTTATCAGCAATAAACCAGCCAGCCGGAAGGGCCG
AGCGCAGAAGTGGTCCTGCAACTTTATCCGCCTCCATCCAGTCTATTAATTGTTGCCGGGAAGCTAGAGT
AAGTAGTTCGCCAGTTAATAGTTTGCGCAACGTTGTTGCCATTGCTACAGGCATCGTGGTGTCACGCTCG
TCGTTTGGTATGGCTTCATTCAGCTCCGGTTCCCAACGATCAAGGCGAGTTACATGATCCCCCATGTTGT
GCAAAAAAGCGGTTAGCTCCTTCGGTCCTCCGATCGTTGTCAGAAGTAAGTTGGCCGCAGTGTTATCACT
CATGGTTATGGCAGCACTGCATAATTCTCTTACTGTCATGCCATCCGTAAGATGCTTTTCTGTGACTGGT
GAGTACTCAACCAAGTCATTCTGAGAATAGTGTATGCGGCGACCGAGTTGCTCTTGCCCGGCGTCAATAC
GGGATAATACCGCGCCACATAGCAGAACTTTAAAAGTGCTCATCATTGGAAAACGTTCTTCGGGGCGAAA
ACTCTCAAGGATCTTACCGCTGTTGAGATCCAGTTCGATGTAACCCACTCGTGCACCCAACTGATCTTCA
GCATCTTTTACTTTCACCAGCGTTTCTGGGTGAGCAAAAACAGGAAGGCAAAATGCCGCAAAAAAGGGAA
TAAGGGCGACACGGAAATGTTGAATACTCATACTCTTCCTTTTTCAATATTATTGAAGCATTTATCAGGG
TTATTGTCTCATGAGCGGATACATATTTGAATGTATTTAGAAAAATAAACAAATAGGGGTTCCGCGCACA
TTTCCCCGAAAAGTGCCACCTGACGTCGACGGATCGGGAGATCTCCCGATCCCCTATGGTGCACTCTCAG
TACAATCTGCTCTGATGCCGCATAGTTAAGCCAGTATCTGCTCCCTGCTTGTGTGTTGGAGGTCGCTGAG
TAGTGCGCGAGCAAAATTTAAGCTACAACAAGGCAAGGCTTGACCGACAATTGCATGAAGAATCTGCTTA
GGGTTAGGCGTTTTGCGCTGCTTCGCGATGTACGGGCCAGATATACGCGTT
