>Addgene plasmid #210807 | pBoBi-hALDOA D34S | depositor partial sequence | sequence record 410996 | hALDOA D34S gene
ATGCCCTACCAATATCCAGCACTGACCCCGGAGCAGAAGAAGGAGCTGTCTGACATCGCTCACCGCATCG
TGGCACCTGGCAAGGGCATCCTGGCTGCAAGTGAGTCCACTGGGAGCATTGCCAAGCGGCTGCAGTCCAT
TGGCACCGAGAACACCGAGGAGAACCGGCGCTTCTACCGCCAGCTGCTGCTGACAGCTGACGACCGCGTG
AACCCCTGCATTGGGGGTGTCATCCTCTTCCATGAGACACTCTACCAGAAGGCGGATGATGGGCGTCCCT
TCCCCCAAGTTATCAAATCCAAGGGCGGTGTTGTGGGCATCAAGGTAGACAAGGGCGTGGTCCCCCTGGC
AGGGACAAATGGCGAGACTACCACCCAAGGGTTGGATGGGCTGTCTGAGCGCTGTGCCCAGTACAAGAAG
GACGGAGCTGACTTCGCCAAGTGGCGTTGTGTGCTGAAGATTGGGGAACACACCCCCTCAGCCCTCGCCA
TCATGGAAAATGCCAATGTTCTGGCCCGTTATGCCAGTATCTGCCAGCAGAATGGCATTGTGCCCATCGT
GGAGCCTGAGATCCTCCCTGATGGGGACCATGACTTGAAGCGCTGCCAGTATGTGACCGAGAAGGTGCTG
GCTGCTGTCTACAAGGCTCTGAGTGACCACCACATCTACCTGGAAGGCACCTTGCTGAAGCCCAACATGG
TCACCCCAGGCCATGCTTGCACTCAGAAGTTTTCTCATGAGGAGATTGCCATGGCGACCGTCACAGCGCT
GCGCCGCACAGTGCCCCCCGCTGTCACTGGGATCACCTTCCTGTCTGGAGGCCAGAGTGAGGAGGAGGCG
TCCATCAACCTCAATGCCATTAACAAGTGCCCCCTGCTGAAGCCCTGGGCCCTGACCTTCTCCTACGGCC
GAGCCCTGCAGGCCTCTGCCCTGAAGGCCTGGGGCGGGAAGAAGGAGAACCTGAAGGCTGCGCAGGAGGA
GTATGTCAAGCGAGCCCTGGCCAACAGCCTTGCCTGTCAAGGAAAGTACACTCCGAGCGGTCAGGCTGGG
GCTGCTGCCAGCGAGTCCCTCTTCGTCTCTAACCACGCCTATTAA
